>Addgene plasmid #64772 | pcDNA5-Flag-Med25-VWA | addgene partial sequence | sequence record 112602 | T7 5'-TAATACGACTCACTATAGGG-3'
AGGACGATGATGACAAGCTCGAGATGGTCCCCGGGTCCGAGGGCCCGGCCCGCGCCGGGAGCGTGGTGGC
CGACGTGGTGTTTGTGATTGAGGGTACGGCCAACCTGGGACCCTACTTCGAGGGGCTCCGCAAGCACTAC
CTGCTCCCGGCCATCGAGTATTTTAATGGTGGTCCTCCTGCTGAGACGGACTTCGGGGGAGACTATGGGG
GGACCCAGTACAGCCTCGTGGTGTTCAACACAGTGGACTGCGCTCCCGAGTCCTACGTACAATGTCACGC
TCCCACCAGCAGCGCCTATGAGTTTGTCACCTGGCTCGATGGCATTAAGTTCATGGGCGGGGGTGGTGAG
AGCTGCAGCCTCATCGCGGAAGGACTCAGCACAGCCTTGCAGCTGTTTGATGACTTCAAGAAGATGCGCG
AGCAGATTGGCCAGACGCACCGGGTCTGCCTCCTCATCTGCAACTCACCCCCATACTTGTTGCCTGCTGT
TGAGAGCACCACGTACTCTGGATGCACAACTGAGAATCTTGTGCAGCAGATTGGGGAGCGGGGGATCCAC
TTCTCCATTGTGTCTCCCCGGAAGCTGCCTGCGCTTCGGCTTCTGTTTGAGAAGGCAGCCCCCCCGGCCT
TGCTGGAGCCGCTGCAGCCTCCGACAGATGTGAGCCAGGACCCGAGGCACATGGTGCTGGTTCGGGGACT
CGTGCTGCCTGTTTAGGCGGCCGCTCGATCGAGTCTAGAGGGCCCGTTTAAACCCGCTGATCAGCCTCGA
CTGTGCCTTCTAGTTGCCAGCCATCTGTTGTTTGCC
