>Addgene plasmid #64772 | pcDNA5-Flag-Med25-VWA | addgene partial sequence | sequence record 112806 | BGH-rev 5'-TAGAAGGCACAGTCGAGG-3'
ACTCGATCGAGCGGCCGCCTAAACAGGCAGCACGAGTCCCCGAACCAGCACCATGTGCCTCGGGTCCTGG
CTCACATCTGTCGGAGGCTGCAGCGGCTCCAGCAAGGCCGGGGGGGCTGCCTTCTCAAACAGAAGCCGAA
GCGCAGGCAGCTTCCGGGGAGACACAATGGAGAAGTGGATCCCCCGCTCCCCAATCTGCTGCACAAGATT
CTCAGTTGTGCATCCAGAGTACGTGGTGCTCTCAACAGCAGGCAACAAGTATGGGGGTGAGTTGCAGATG
AGGAGGCAGACCCGGTGCGTCTGGCCAATCTGCTCGCGCATCTTCTTGAAGTCATCAAACAGCTGCAAGG
CTGTGCTGAGTCCTTCCGCGATGAGGCTGCAGCTCTCACCACCCCCGCCCATGAACTTAATGCCATCGAG
CCAGGTGACAAACTCATAGGCGCTGCTGGTGGGAGCGTGACATTGTACGTAGGACTCGGGAGCGCAGTCC
ACTGTGTTGAACACCACGAGGCTGTACTGGGTCCCCCCATAGTCTCCCCCGAAGTCCGTCTCAGCAGGAG
GACCACCATTAAAATACTCGATGGCCGGGAGCAGGTAGTGCTTGCGGAGCCCCTCGAAGTAGGGTCCCAG
GTTGGCCGTACCCTCAATCACAAACACCACGTCGGCCACCACGCTCCCGGCGCGGGCCGGGCCCTCGGAC
CCGGGGACCATCTCGAGCTTGTCATCATCGTCCTTGTAGTCTGGCATGCTAGCCAGCTTGGGTCTCCCTA
TAGTGAGTCGTATTAATTTCGATAAGCCAGTAAGCAGTGGGTTCTCTAGTTAGCCAGAGAGCTCTGCTTA
TATAGACCTCCCACCGTACACGCCTACCGCC
