[The description below was written by a language model from this plasmid's Addgene catalogue record.]
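Description:
pcDNA5-Flag-Med25-VWA is a mammalian expression plasmid built on the commercial pcDNA5 backbone (about 5.1 kb; roughly 5.5 kb in total with the insert). It is propagated in E. coli as a high-copy plasmid under ampicillin selection, and it carries a hygromycin marker for selecting transfected mammalian cells. The record does not name the promoter or give a feature table. The listed sequencing primers (T7 forward and BGH reverse) indicate that the cloning site lies between a T7 primer site and a bovine growth hormone polyadenylation region, as is usual for the pcDNA family.

The insert is a 390 bp fragment of human MED25, a subunit of the Mediator complex that links transcription factors to RNA polymerase II. It is described as a C-terminal deletion, which leaves the N-terminal region containing the von Willebrand factor A (VWA) domain and removes the rest of the protein. The fragment was cloned between XhoI and BamHI sites, both retained, and it lies in frame behind a Flag epitope supplied by the backbone, so the product is N-terminally Flag-tagged. The tag allows detection and affinity capture with anti-Flag reagents.

The stated purpose is mammalian expression of Flag-tagged Med25-VWA. The associated publication concerns recruitment of Mediator and histone acetyltransferase complexes by the ER stress-responsive transcription factor ATF6alpha. This suggests the construct served as a domain-truncation reagent for mapping which parts of MED25 contribute to Mediator association or activator binding, although the record does not spell out the specific experiments.
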