Addgene plasmid #64772: pcDNA5-Flag-Med25-VWA
Purpose: Mammalian expression of Flag-tagged Med25-VWA
Depositing lab: Joan Conaway & Ronald Conaway. Depositing organization: Stowers Institute for Medical Research. Publication: Endoplasmic reticulum stress-responsive transcription factor ATF6alpha directs recruitment of the Mediator of RNA polymerase II transcription and multiple histone acetyltransferase complexes. Sela D, Chen L, Martin-Brown S, Washburn MP, Florens L, Conaway JW, Conaway RC. J Biol Chem. 2012 Jun 29;287(27):23035-45. doi: 10.1074/jbc.M112.369504. Epub 2012 May 10. PubMed 22577136.
Backbone
  Vector backbone: pcDNA5
  Backbone manufacturer: Life Technologies
  Backbone size w/o insert (bp): 5070
  Total vector size (bp): 5460
  Vector type: Mammalian Expression
  Selectable markers: Hygromycin
Growth in bacteria
  Bacterial resistance: Ampicillin, 100 μg/mL
  Growth temperature: 37°C
  Growth strain: DH5alpha
  Copy number: High Copy
Gene/Insert
  Gene/Insert name: Med25-VWA
  Species: H. sapiens (human)
  Insert size (bp): 390
  Mutation: C-terminal deletion
  Entrez Gene: MED25 (a.k.a. ACID1, ARC92, BVSYS, CMT2B2, P78, PTOV2, TCBAP0758)
  Tag / fusion protein: Flag (N terminal on backbone)
  Cloning method: Restriction Enzyme; 5′ cloning site XhoI (not destroyed); 3′ cloning site BamHI (not destroyed)
  Sequencing primers: 5′ T7; 3′ BGH reverse
Terms and licenses: Academic/Nonprofit Terms; Industry Terms: Not Available to Industry
How to cite: pcDNA5-Flag-Med25-VWA was a gift from Joan Conaway & Ronald Conaway (Addgene plasmid # 64772 ; http://n2t.net/addgene:64772 ; RRID:Addgene_64772)
